Addgene plasmid #52150: pChlr-3SR
Purpose: Encodes module 3 with amino acids 12S-16R for recognition of nt 6C
Depositing lab: Huimin Zhao. Depositing organization: University of Illinois at Urbana-Champaign. Publication: Modular assembly of designer PUF proteins for specific post-transcriptional regulation of endogenous RNA. Abil Z, Denard CA, Zhao H. J Biol Eng. 2014 Mar 1;8(1):7. 10.1186/1754-1611-8-7 PubMed 24581042.
Backbone
  Vector backbone: pChlr-pNEB193
  Backbone manufacturer: New England Biolabs
  Backbone size w/o insert (bp): 2280
  Total vector size (bp): 2340
  Modifications to backbone: Replaced the original ampicillin resistance gene Bla with the chloramphenicol resistance gene Cam from pACYC (New England Biolabs) using the Gibson Assembly method.
  Vector type: Bacterial Expression
Growth in bacteria
  Bacterial resistance: Chloramphenicol, 25 μg/mL
  Growth temperature: 37°C
  Growth strain: Top10
  Copy number: High Copy
Gene/Insert
  Gene/Insert name: Pumilio homology domain amino acids 97-132 (alt name: PUM-HD module 3)
  Species: H. sapiens (human)
  Insert size (bp): 36
  Mutation: Changed 12C to 12S and 16Q to 16R in Module 3
  GenBank ID: D43951
  Entrez Gene: PUM1 (a.k.a. HSPUM, NEDMSF, PUMH, PUMH1, PUML1, SCA47)
  Cloning method: Unknown
  Sequencing primers: 5′ M13 For; 3′ M13 Rev
Terms and licenses: Academic/Nonprofit Terms; Industry Terms: Not Available to Industry
How to cite: pChlr-3SR was a gift from Huimin Zhao (Addgene plasmid # 52150 ; http://n2t.net/addgene:52150 ; RRID:Addgene_52150)
