[The description below was written by a language model from this plasmid's Addgene catalogue record.]
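Description:
pChlr-3SR is a small, high-copy bacterial plasmid (about 2.3 kb in total) that serves as a part-storage vector in a modular assembly system for designer PUF (Pumilio/FBF) RNA-binding proteins. Its backbone, pChlr-pNEB193, derives from the pUC-type cloning vector pNEB193, in which the original ampicillin resistance gene (bla) was replaced by the chloramphenicol resistance gene from pACYC using Gibson assembly. The plasmid is therefore propagated in E. coli under chloramphenicol selection. The catalogue classes it as a bacterial expression vector, but no promoter driving the insert is recorded, and no feature table is supplied. The insert is flanked by standard M13 forward and reverse sequencing primer sites.

The payload is module 3 of the human PUM1 Pumilio homology domain (PUM-HD), corresponding to amino acids 97–132 of that domain. The record gives the insert size as 36 bp, which more plausibly reflects the 36-residue length of the repeat than its nucleotide length, and the difference between the stated total and backbone sizes does not settle the discrepancy. Two substitutions have been introduced at the RNA-contacting positions of the repeat, changing residue 12 from cysteine to serine and residue 16 from glutamine to arginine. According to the record, this 12S–16R combination reprograms the module to recognise cytosine at nucleotide position 6 of the target RNA. In PUF proteins each repeat contacts a single RNA base, so a library of such variant modules can be combined to build a full PUM-HD with a chosen target specificity. This plasmid supplies the cytosine-recognising version of repeat 3, supporting the construction of designer PUF proteins for specific post-transcriptional regulation of endogenous RNAs.
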