>Addgene plasmid #52150 | pChlr-3SR | depositor partial sequence | sequence record 80758 | M13F(-40)
GTCCTGTCATTGGCACTACAGATGTATGGCTCCCGTGTTATCCGCAAAGCTCTTGAGTTTATTCCTTCAG
ACCAGCAGAATGAGATGGTTCGGGAACTAGATGGCAGAGACCAAGCTTGGCGTAATCATGGTCATAGCTG
TTTCCTGTGTGAAATTGTTATCCGCTCACAATTCCACACAACATACGAGCCGGAAGCATAAAGTGTAAAG
CCTGGGGTGCCTAATGAGTGAGCTAACTCACATTAATTGCGTTGCGCTCACTGCCCGCTTTCCAGTCGGG
AAACCTGTCGTGCCAGCTGCATTAATGAATCGGCCAACGCGCGGGGAGAGGCGGTTTGCGTATTGGGCGC
TCTTCCGCTTCCT
