>Addgene plasmid #52150 | pChlr-3SR | addgene partial sequence | sequence record 89941 | M13pUC-Fwd 5'-CCCAGTCACGACGTTGTAAAACG-3'
CGAGCTCGGTCTCAAGGTCACGTCCTGTCATTGGCACTACAGATGTATGGCTCCCGTGTTATCCGCAAAG
CTCTTGAGTTTATTCCTTCAGACCAGCAGAATGAGATGGTTCGGGAACTAGATGGCAGAGACCAAGCTTG
GCGTAATCATGGTCATAGCTGTTTCCTGTGTGAAATTGTTATCCGCTCACAATTCCACACAACATACGAG
CCGGAAGCATAAAGTGTAAAGCCTGGGGTGCCTAATGAGTGAGCTAACTCACATTAATTGCGTTGCGCTC
ACTGCCCGCTTTCCAGTCGGGAAACCTGTCGTGCCAGCTGCATTAATGAATCGGCCAACGCGCGGGGAGA
GGCGGTTTGCGTATTGGGCGCTCTTCCGCTTCCTCGCTCACTGACTCGCTGCGCTCGGTCGTTCGGCTGC
GGCGAGCGGTATCAGCTCACTCAAAGGCGGTAATACGGTTATCCACAGAATCAGGGGATAACGCAGGAAA
GAACATGTGAGCAAAAGGCCAGCAAAAGGCCAGGAACCGTAAAAAGGCCGCGTTGCTGGCGTTTTTCCAT
AGGCTCCGCCCCCCTGACGAGCATCACAAAAATCGACGCTCAAGTCAGAGGTGGTGAAACCCGACAGGAC
TATAAAGATACCAGGCGTTTCCCCCTGGAAGCTCCCTCGTGCGCTCTCCTGTTCCGACCCTGCCGCTTAC
CGGATACCTGTCCGCCTTTCTCCCTTCGGGAAGCGTGGCGCTTTCTCATAGCTCACGCTGTAGGTATCTC
AGTTCGGTGTAGGTCGTTCGCTCCAAGCTGGGCTGTGTGCACGAACCC
